>Addgene plasmid #182021 | pAAV-CAG-HcKCR1-EYFP | addgene full sequence | sequence record 360153 | Addgene NGS Result
CCTGCAGGCAGCTGCGCGCTCGCTCGCTCACTGAGGCCGCCCGGGCGTCGGGCGACCTTTGGTCGCCCGG
CCTCAGTGAGCGAGCGAGCGCGCAGAGAGGGAGTGGCCAACTCCATCACTAGGGGTTCCTGCGGCCGCAC
GCGTAACACTAGTTATTAATAGTAATCAATTACGGGGTCATTAGTTCATAGCCCATATATGGAGTTCCGC
GTTACATAACTTACGGTAAATGGCCCGCCTGGCTGACCGCCCAACGACCCCCGCCCATTGACGTCAATAA
TGACGTATGTTCCCATAGTAACGCCAATAGGGACTTTCCATTGACGTCAATGGGTGGAGTATTTACGGTA
AACTGCCCACTTGGCAGTACATCAAGTGTATCATATGCCAAGTACGCCCCCTATTGACGTCAATGACGGT
AAATGGCCCGCCTGGCATTATGCCCAGTACATGACCTTATGGGACTTTCCTACTTGGCAGTACATCTACG
TATTAGTCATCGCTATTACCATGGTCGAGGTGAGCCCCACGTTCTGCTTCACTCTCCCCATCTCCCCCCC
CTCCCCACCCCCAATTTTGTATTTATTTATTTTTTAATTATTTTGTGCAGCGATGGGGGCGGGGGGGGGG
GGGGGGCGCGCGCCAGGCGGGGCGGGGCGGGGCGAGGGGCGGGGCGGGGCGAGGCGGAGAGGTGCGGCGG
CAGCCAATCAGAGCGGCGCGCTCCGAAAGTTTCCTTTTATGGCGAGGCGGCGGCGGCGGCGGCCCTATAA
AAAGCGAAGCGCGCGGCGGGCGGGAGTCGCTGCGCGCTGCCTTCGCCCCGTGCCCCGCTCCGCCGCCGCC
TCGCGCCGCCCGCCCCGGCTCTGACTGACCGCGTTACTCCCACAGGTGAGCGGGCGGGACGGCCCTTCTC
CTCCGGGCTGTAATTAGCGCTTGGTTTAATGACGGCTTGTTTCTTTTCTGTGGCTGCGTGAAAGCCTTGA
GGGGCTCCGGGAGCGCCGGCAGGAAGGAAATGGGCGGGGAGGGCCTTCGTGCGTCGCCGCGCCGCCGTCC
CCTTCTCCCTCTCCAGCCTCGGGGCTGTCCGCGGGGGGACGGCTGCCTTCGGGGGGGACGGGGCAGGGCG
GGGTTCGGCTTCTGGCGTGTGACCGGCGGCTCTAGAGCCTCTGCTAACCATGTTCATGCCTTCTTCTTTT
TCCTACAGCTCCTGGGCAACGTGCTGGTTATTGTGCTGTCTCATCATTTTGGCAAAGAATTGCGGCCCAA
CGGTACCGCGGGCCCGGGATCCGGCGCGCCATGCCTTTCTACGACAGCCGGCCCCCTGAGGGATGGCCTA
AGGGCTCCATCAACGACATGGATTATCCACTGCTGGGCTCTATTTGTGCCGTGTGCTGCGTGTTCGTGGC
AGGCAGCGGCATCTGGATGCTGTACAGGCTGGATCTGGGCATGGGCTACTCTTGTAAGCCATATAAAAGC
GGCCGGGCACCTGAGGTGAACAGCCTGTCCGGCATCATCTGCCTGCTGTGCGGCACAATGTACGCCGCCA
AGTCCTTCGACTTCTTTGATGGCGGCGGAACCCCCTTTTCTCTGAATTGGTACTGGTATCTGGACTACGT
GTTCACCTGCCCCCTGCTGATCCTGGACTTCGCCTTTACCCTGGATCTGCCTCACAAGATCCGGTACTTC
TTTGCCGTGTTTCTGACCCTGTGGTGTGGAGTGGCAGCCTTCGTGACACCAAGCGCCTATAGATTTGCCT
ACTATGCCCTGGGCTGCTGTTGGTTCACACCCTTTGCCCTGTCCCTGATGCGGCACGTGAAGGAGAGATA
CCTGGTGTATCCACCCAAGTGCCAGAGGTGGCTGTTCTGGGCCTGCGTGATCTTCTTTGGCTTCTGGCCT
ATGTTTCCAATCCTGTTCATCTTTTCCTGGCTGGGCACCGGCCACATCTCTCAGCAGGCCTTCTACATCA
TCCACGCCTTTCTGGATCTGACCTGCAAGTCTATCTTCGGCATCCTGATGACAGTGTTTCGCCTGGAGCT
GGAGGAGCACACAGAGGTGCAGGGACTGCCCCTGAATGAGCCTGAGACACTGTCCGTTAACGTGAGCAAG
GGCGAGGAGCTGTTCACCGGGGTGGTGCCCATCCTGGTCGAGCTGGACGGCGACGTAAACGGCCACAAGT
TCAGCGTGTCCGGCGAGGGCGAGGGCGATGCCACCTACGGCAAGCTGACCCTGAAGTTCATCTGCACCAC
CGGCAAGCTGCCCGTGCCCTGGCCCACCCTCGTGACCACCTTCGGCTACGGCCTGCAGTGCTTCGCCCGC
TACCCCGACCACATGAAGCAGCACGACTTCTTCAAGTCCGCCATGCCCGAAGGCTACGTCCAGGAGCGCA
CCATCTTCTTCAAGGACGACGGCAACTACAAGACCCGCGCCGAGGTGAAGTTCGAGGGCGACACCCTGGT
GAACCGCATCGAGCTGAAGGGCATCGACTTCAAGGAGGACGGCAACATCCTGGGGCACAAGCTGGAGTAC
AACTACAACAGCCACAACGTCTATATCATGGCCGACAAGCAGAAGAACGGCATCAAGGTGAACTTCAAGA
TCCGCCACAACATCGAGGACGGCAGCGTGCAGCTCGCCGACCACTACCAGCAGAACACCCCCATCGGCGA
CGGCCCCGTGCTGCTGCCCGACAACCACTACCTGAGCTACCAGTCCGCCCTGAGCAAAGACCCCAACGAG
AAGCGCGATCACATGGTCCTGCTGGAGTTCGTGACCGCCGCCGGGATCACTCTCGGCATGGACGAGCTGT
ACAAGTGAGCTAGCGAATTCAAGCTTAAATTCGATATCAAGCTTATCGATAATCAACCTCTGGATTACAA
AATTTGTGAAAGATTGACTGGTATTCTTAACTATGTTGCTCCTTTTACGCTATGTGGATACGCTGCTTTA
ATGCCTTTGTATCATGCTATTGCTTCCCGTATGGCTTTCATTTTCTCCTCCTTGTATAAATCCTGGTTGC
TGTCTCTTTATGAGGAGTTGTGGCCCGTTGTCAGGCAACGTGGCGTGGTGTGCACTGTGTTTGCTGACGC
AACCCCCACTGGTTGGGGCATTGCCACCACCTGTCAGCTCCTTTCCGGGACTTTCGCTTTCCCCCTCCCT
ATTGCCACGGCGGAACTCATCGCCGCCTGCCTTGCCCGCTGCTGGACAGGGGCTCGGCTGTTGGGCACTG
ACAATTCCGTGGTGTTGTCGGGGAAATCATCGTCCTTTCCTTGGCTGCTCGCCTATGTTGCCACCTGGAT
TCTGCGCGGGACGTCCTTCTGCTACGTCCCTTCGGCCCTCAATCCAGCGGACCTTCCTTCCCGCGGCCTG
CTGCCGGCTCTGCGGCCTCTTCCGCGTCTTCGCCTTCGCCCTCAGACGAGTCGGATCTCCCTTTGGGCCG
CCTCCCCGCATCGATACCGAGCGCTGCTCGAGAGATCTACGGGTGGCATCCCTGTGACCCCTCCCCAGTG
CCTCTCCTGGCCCTGGAAGTTGCCACTCCAGTGCCCACCAGCCTTGTCCTAATAAAATTAAGTTGCATCA
TTTTGTCTGACTAGGTGTCCTTCTATAATATTATGGGGTGGAGGGGGGTGGTATGGAGCAAGGGGCAAGT
TGGGAAGACAACCTGTAGGGCCTGCGGGGTCTATTGGGAACCAAGCTGGAGTGCAGTGGCACAATCTTGG
CTCACTGCAATCTCCGCCTCCTGGGTTCAAGCGATTCTCCTGCCTCAGCCTCCCGAGTTGTTGGGATTCC
AGGCATGCATGACCAGGCTCAGCTAATTTTTGTTTTTTTGGTAGAGACGGGGTTTCACCATATTGGCCAG
GCTGGTCTCCAACTCCTAATCTCAGGTGATCTACCCACCTTGGCCTCCCAAATTGCTGGGATTACAGGCG
TGAACCACTGCTCCCTTCCCTGTCCTTCTGATTTTGTAGGTAACCACGTGCGGACCGAGCGGCCGCAGGA
ACCCCTAGTGATGGAGTTGGCCACTCCCTCTCTGCGCGCTCGCTCGCTCACTGAGGCCGGGCGACCAAAG
GTCGCCCGACGCCCGGGCTTTGCCCGGGCGGCCTCAGTGAGCGAGCGAGCGCGCAGCTGCCTGCAGGGGC
GCCTGATGCGGTATTTTCTCCTTACGCATCTGTGCGGTATTTCACACCGCATA
[95 nt withheld, positions 4184-4278]
T
[46 nt withheld, positions 4280-4325]
C
[141 nt withheld, positions 4327-4467]
CCTTTGACGTTGGAGTCCACGTTCTTT
[37 nt withheld, positions 4495-4531]
ACTCTATCTCGGGCTATTCTTTTGATTTATAAGGGATTTTGCCGATTTCGGTCTATTGGTTAAAAAATGA
GCTGATTTAACAAAAATTTAACGCGAATTTTAACAAAATATTAACGTTTACAATTTTATGGTGCACTCTC
AGTACAATCTGCTCTGATGCCGCATAGTTAAGCCAGCCCCGACACCCGCCAACACCCGCTGACGCGCCCT
GACGGGCTTGTCTGCTCCCGGCATCCGCTTACAGACAAGCTGTGACCGTCTCCGGGAGCTGCATGTGTCA
GAGGTTTTCACCGTCATCACCGAAACGCGCGAGACGAAAGGGCCTCGTGATACGCCTATTTTTATAGGTT
AATGTCATGATAATAATGGTTTCTTAGACGTCAGGTGGCACTTTTCGGGGAAATGTGCGCGGAACCCCTA
TTTGTTTATTTTTCTAAATACATTCAAATATGTATCCGCTCATGAGACAATAACCCTGATAAATGCTTCA
ATAATATTGAAAAAGGAAGAGTATGAGTATTCAACATTTCCGTGTCGCCCTTATTCCCTTTTTTGCGGCA
TTTTGCCTTCCTGTTTTTGCTCACCCAGAAACGCTGGTGAAAGTAAAAGATGCTGAAGATCAGTTGGGTG
CACGAGTGGGTTACATCGAACTGGATCTCAACAGCGGTAAGATCCTTGAGAGTTTTCGCCCCGAAGAACG
TTTTCCAATGATGAGCACTTTTAAAGTTCTGCTATGTGGCGCGGTATTATCCCGTATTGACGCCGGGCAA
GAGCAACTCGGTCGCCGCATACACTATTCTCAGAATGACTTGGTTGAGTACTCACCAGTCACAGAAAAGC
ATCTTACGGATGGCATGACAGTAAGAGAATTATGCAGTGCTGCCATAACCATGAGTGATAACACTGCGGC
CAACTTACTTCTGACAACGATCGGAGGACCGAAGGAGCTAACCGCTTTTTTGCACAACATGGGGGATCAT
GTAACTCGCCTTGATCGTTGGGAACCGGAGCTGAATGAAGCCATACCAAACGACGAGCGTGACACCACGA
TGCCTGTAGCAATGGCAACAACGTTGCGCAAACTATTAACTGGCGAACTACTTACTCTAGCTTCCCGGCA
ACAATTAATAGACTGGATGGAGGCGGATAAAGTTGCAGGACCACTTCTGCGCTCGGCCCTTCCGGCTGGC
TGGTTTATTGCTGATAAATCTGGAGCCGGTGAGCGTGGGTCTCGCGGTATCATTGCAGCACTGGGGCCAG
ATGGTAAGCCCTCCCGTATCGTAGTTATCTACACGACGGGGAGTCAGGCAACTATGGATGAACGAAATAG
ACAGATCGCTGAGATAGGTGCCTCACTGATTAAGCATTGGTAACTGTCAGACCAAGTTTACTCATATATA
CTTTAGATTGATTTAAAACTTCATTTTTAATTTAAAAGGATCTAGGTGAAGATCCTTTTTGATAATCTCA
TGACCAAAATCCCTTAACGTGAGTTTTCGTTCCACTGAGCGTCAGACCCCGTAGAAAAGATCAAAGGATC
TTCTTGAGATCCTTTTTTTCTGCGCGTAATCTGCTGCTTGCAAACAAAAAAACCACCGCTACCAGCGGTG
GTTTGTTTGCCGGATCAAGAGCTACCAACTCTTTTTCCGAAGGTAACTGGCTTCAGCAGAGCGCAGATAC
CAAATACTGTTCTTCTAGTGTAGCCGTAGTTAGGCCACCACTTCAAGAACTCTGTAGCACCGCCTACATA
CCTCGCTCTGCTAATCCTGTTACCAGTGGCTGCTGCCAGTGGCGATAAGTCGTGTCTTACCGGGTTGGAC
TCAAGACGATAGTTACCGGATAAGGCGCAGCGGTCGGGCTGAACGGGGGGTTCGTGCACACAGCCCAGCT
TGGAGCGAACGACCTACACCGAACTGAGATACCTACAGCGTGAGCTATGAGAAAGCGCCACGCTTCCCGA
AGGGAGAAAGGCGGACAGGTATCCGGTAAGCGGCAGGGTCGGAACAGGAGAGCGCACGAGGGAGCTTCCA
GGGGGAAACGCCTGGTATCTTTATAGTCCTGTCGGGTTTCGCCACCTCTGACTTGAGCGTCGATTTTTGT
GATGCTCGTCAGGGGGGCGGAGCCTATGGAAAAACGCCAGCAACGCGGCCTTTTTACGGTTCCTGGCCTT
TTGCTGGCCTTTTGCTCACATGT
Features (pLannotate 1.2.2; 19 found; start..end, strand, type, name):
     12..39      +  repeat_region  AAV2 ITR (fragment): inverted terminal repeat of adeno-associated virus serotype 2 inverted
     68..95      +  repeat_region  AAV2 ITR (fragment): inverted terminal repeat of adeno-associated virus serotype 2 inverted
    210..513     +  enhancer       CMV enhancer: human cytomegalovirus immediate early enhancer
    515..792     +  promoter       chicken β-actin promoter: No description available
    793..928     +  intron         hybrid intron (fragment): hybrid between chicken β-actin (CBA) and minute virus of mice (MMV) introns (Gray et al., 2011)
    993..1198    +  intron         chimeric intron (fragment): chimera between introns from chicken β-actin and rabbit β-globin
   1260..1282    +  misc_feature   MCS (fragment): multiple cloning site
   2092..2805    +  CDS            EYFP: EYFP is a basic (constitutively fluorescent) green/yellow fluorescent protein published in 1996, derived from Aequorea victoria. It is reported to be a very rapidly-maturing weak dimer with high acid sensitivity.
   2828..2851    +  misc_feature   MCS (fragment): pBluescript multiple cloning site
   2851..3439    +  misc_feature   WPRE: woodchuck hepatitis virus posttranscriptional regulatory element
   3471..3947    +  polyA_signal   hGH poly(A) signal: human growth hormone polyadenylation signal
   3987..4127    +  repeat_region  AAV2 ITR: inverted terminal repeat of adeno-associated virus serotype 2 inverted
   4132..4183    -  misc_feature   bom (fragment): basis of mobility region from pBR322
   4202..4657    +  rep_origin     f1 ori (sequence partly withheld): f1 bacteriophage origin of replication; arrow indicates direction of (+) strand synthesis
   4658..4707    -  misc_feature   bom (fragment): basis of mobility region from pBR322
   4809..4844    -  CDS            rop (fragment): Rop protein, which maintains plasmids at low copy number; rop
   4939..5043    +  promoter       AmpR promoter: bla
   5044..5904    +  CDS            AmpR: β-lactamase; bla; confers resistance to ampicillin, carbenicillin, and related antibiotics
   6075..6663    +  rep_origin     ori: high-copy-number ColE1/pMB1/pBR322/pUC origin of replication
