[The description below was written by a language model from this plasmid's Addgene catalogue record and pLannotate feature annotations shown in this document.]
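Description:
pAAV-CAG-HcKCR1-EYFP is an AAV transfer plasmid that also works as a mammalian expression vector. It is built on the pAAV-CAG(short)-WPRE-hGH backbone and is used to express a light-gated potassium channel fused to a yellow fluorescent reporter. It is propagated in E. coli through a high-copy ColE1/pUC-type origin and selected with ampicillin via the β-lactamase gene and its own promoter. An f1 phage origin is also present. The record lists a recombination-deficient strain for growth, a common choice for keeping the repeat-rich AAV ITRs intact. The annotation finds a complete AAV2 ITR downstream of the cassette but only short ITR fragments at the upstream end. This may reflect the difficulty of sequencing or annotating these hairpin structures rather than a real truncation.

Between the ITRs, expression is driven by a shortened CAG promoter, made up of the CMV immediate-early enhancer, the chicken β-actin promoter and partial hybrid/chimeric intron sequence, which gives strong, broadly active transcription in mammalian cells. The HcKCR1 coding sequence, recorded as a synthetic insert of about 0.8 kb, is not itself annotated in the feature table. It presumably occupies the unannotated gap between the cloning-site fragment and EYFP, which is fused to its C terminus so that channel expression and localisation can be seen. A WPRE follows to enhance transcript stability and expression, and the human growth hormone polyadenylation signal terminates the transcript.

The plasmid can be transfected directly or packaged into recombinant AAV when helper and rep/cap functions are supplied. HcKCR1 is a kalium channelrhodopsin, so it is used for optogenetic inhibition: light opens a potassium conductance that suppresses the activity of excitable cells such as neurons.
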