Addgene plasmid #182021: pAAV-CAG-HcKCR1-EYFP
Purpose: Express light-gated potassium channel HcKCR1-EYFP in mammalian cells
Depositing lab: Mingshan Xue. Depositing organization: Baylor College of Medicine. Publication: Kalium channelrhodopsins are natural light-gated potassium channels that mediate optogenetic inhibition. Govorunova EG, Gou Y, Sineshchekov OA, Li H, Lu X, Wang Y, Brown LS, St-Pierre F, Xue M, Spudich JL. Nat Neurosci. 2022 Jun 20. pii: 10.1038/s41593-022-01094-6. doi: 10.1038/s41593-022-01094-6. PubMed 35726059.
Backbone
  Vector backbone: pAAV-CAG(short)-WPRE-hGH
  Backbone size w/o insert (bp): 5940
  Total vector size (bp): 6735
  Vector type: Mammalian Expression, AAV
Growth in bacteria
  Bacterial resistance: Ampicillin, 100 μg/mL
  Growth temperature: 37°C
  Growth strain: NEB Stable
  Copy number: High Copy
Gene/Insert
  Gene/Insert name: HcKCR1
  Species: Synthetic
  Insert size (bp): 795
  Tag / fusion protein: EYFP (C terminal on insert)
Terms and licenses: Academic/Nonprofit Terms; Industry Terms: Not Available to Industry
How to cite: pAAV-CAG-HcKCR1-EYFP was a gift from Mingshan Xue (Addgene plasmid # 182021 ; http://n2t.net/addgene:182021 ; RRID:Addgene_182021)
